Addgene plasmid #202766: BSA1_His
Purpose: bovine serum albumin design BSA1, in pET29b with C-terminal 6His-tag
Depositing lab: Sarel Fleishman. Depositing organization: Weizmann Institute of Science. Publication: Stable Mammalian Serum Albumins Designed for Bacterial Expression. Khersonsky O, Goldsmith M, Zaretsky I, Hamer-Rogotner S, Dym O, Unger T, Yona M, Fridmann-Sirkis Y, Fleishman SJ. J Mol Biol. 2023 Sep 1;435(17):168191. doi: 10.1016/j.jmb.2023.168191. Epub 2023 Jun 28. PubMed 37385581.
Backbone
  Vector backbone: pET29b
  Total vector size (bp): 6990
  Modifications to backbone: NdeI restriction site was changed to NcoI
  Vector type: Bacterial Expression
Growth in bacteria
  Bacterial resistance: Kanamycin, 50 μg/mL
  Growth temperature: 37°C
  Growth strain: DH5alpha
  Copy number: Unknown
Gene/Insert
  Gene/Insert name: BSA1
  Species: Synthetic
  Insert size (bp): 1758
  Promoter: T7
  Tag / fusion protein: His tag (C terminal on backbone)
  Cloning method: Restriction Enzyme; 5′ cloning site NcoI (unknown if destroyed); 3′ cloning site XhoI (unknown if destroyed)
  Sequencing primers: 5′ T7 promoter; 3′ T7 terminator
Terms and licenses: Academic/Nonprofit Terms; Industry Terms: Not Available to Industry
How to cite: BSA1_His was a gift from Sarel Fleishman (Addgene plasmid # 202766 ; http://n2t.net/addgene:202766 ; RRID:Addgene_202766)
