[The description below was written by a language model from this plasmid's Addgene catalogue record and pLannotate feature annotations shown in this document.]
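Description:
BSA1_His is a bacterial expression plasmid of about 7 kb built on pET29b, carrying a synthetic, computationally designed variant of bovine serum albumin (design "BSA1", insert about 1.76 kb) fused to a C-terminal hexahistidine tag supplied by the backbone. The insert was cloned between NcoI and XhoI, the vector's original NdeI site having been changed to NcoI. The plasmid is selected with kanamycin through an aph(3')-Ia aminoglycoside phosphotransferase gene. It replicates from a ColE1/pBR322-type origin accompanied by the bom region and the rop gene, which normally keeps copy number down, although the record lists copy number as unknown. An f1 phage origin is also present. The short tetracycline-resistance fragments and the predicted E. coli open reading frame found by automated annotation appear to be pBR322-derived backbone remnants rather than functional parts.

Expression follows the standard pET arrangement. A T7 promoter is followed immediately by a lac operator, then the efficient T7 gene 10 ribosome binding site, the albumin coding sequence (annotated by similarity to bovine ALB), the His tag and the T7 terminator. The plasmid also carries lacI under its own promoter, so the lac repressor holds the T7lac promoter off until an inducer such as IPTG is added. Transcription requires a host that supplies T7 RNA polymerase. The 18 bp tag is annotated as a "9xHis fragment", which matches the stated 6xHis. The short "SET1" fragment downstream of it is probably a similarity hit to T7-derived sequence preceding the terminator, not a designed fusion. According to the associated publication title, the construct belongs to a set of stabilised mammalian serum albumins designed for production in bacteria, and the His tag allows purification by metal-affinity chromatography.
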