Features (pLannotate 1.2.2; 19 found; start..end, strand, type, name):
     12..440     +  rep_origin     f1 ori (sequence partly withheld): f1 bacteriophage origin of replication; arrow indicates direction of (+) strand synthesis
    493..550     +  promoter       AmpR promoter (fragment): bla
    559..1374    -  CDS            KanR: aminoglycoside phosphotransferase; aph(3')-Ia; confers resistance to kanamycin in bacteria or G418 (Geneticin®) in eukaryotes
   1496..2084    +  rep_origin     ori: high-copy-number ColE1/pMB1/pBR322/pUC origin of replication
   2270..2409    -  misc_feature   bom: basis of mobility region from pBR322
   2511..2702    -  CDS            rop: Rop protein, which maintains plasmids at low copy number; rop
   2719..3099    +  CDS            YPB1_ECOLX: Protein predicted: Swiss-Prot protein existence level 4. From Escherichia coli.
   3171..3462    -  CDS            TcR (fragment): tetracycline efflux protein; tet; confers resistance to tetracycline
   3477..3498    -  protein_bind   CAP binding site: CAP binding activates transcription in the presence of cAMP. E. coli catabolite activator protein
   3511..4593    -  CDS            lacI: lac repressor; lacI; The lac repressor binds to the lac operator to inhibit transcription in E. coli. This inhibition can be relieved by adding lactose or isopropyl-β-D-thiogalactopyranoside (IPTG).
   4594..4671    -  promoter       lacI promoter: lacI
   4679..4958    -  CDS            TcR (fragment): tetracycline efflux protein; tet; confers resistance to tetracycline
   4984..5002    +  promoter       T7 promoter: promoter for bacteriophage T7 RNA polymerase
   5003..5027    +  protein_bind   lac operator: The lac repressor binds to the lac operator to inhibit transcription in E. coli. This inhibition can be relieved by adding lactose or isopropyl-β-D-thiogalactopyranoside (IPTG). lac repressor encoded by lacI
   5042..5064    +  RBS            RBS: efficient ribosome binding site from bacteriophage T7 gene 10 (Olins and Rangwala, 1989)
   5075..6823    +  CDS            ALB: ALBU_BOVIN - Experimental evidence at protein level: Swiss-Prot protein existence level 1. Binds water, Ca(2+), Na(+), K(+), fatty acids, hormones, bilirubin and drugs. Its main function is the regulation of the colloidal osmotic pressure of blood. Major zinc transporter in plasma, typically binds about 80% of all plasma zinc (By similarity). Major calcium and magnesium transporter in plasma, binds approximately 45% of circulating calcium and magnesium in plasma (Probable). Potentially has more than two calcium-binding sites and might additionally bind calcium in a non-specific manner (PubMed:
   6830..6847    +  CDS            9xHis (fragment): 9xHis affinity tag
   6857..6906    +  CDS            SET1 (fragment): solubility-enhancement tag derived from T7 phage gene 10B
   6914..6961    +  terminator     T7 terminator: transcription terminator for bacteriophage T7 RNA polymerase
>Addgene plasmid #202766 | BSA1_His | addgene full sequence | sequence record 400089 | Addgene NGS Result
TGGCGAATGGG
[124 nt withheld, positions 12-135]
C
[91 nt withheld, positions 137-227]
A
[49 nt withheld, positions 229-277]
CCTTTGACGTTGGAGTCCACGTTCTTT
[37 nt withheld, positions 305-341]
ACCCTATCTCGGTCTATTCTTTTGATTTATAAGGGATTTTGCCGATTTCGGCCTATTGGTTAAAAAATGA
GCTGATTTAACAAAAATTTAACGCGAATTTTAACAAAATATTAACGCTTACAATTTAGGTGGCACTTTTC
GGGGAAATGTGCGCGGAACCCCTATTTGTTTATTTTTCTAAATACATTCAAATATGTATCCGCTCATGAA
TTAATTCTTAGAAAAACTCATCGAGCATCAAATGAAACTGCAATTTATTCATATCAGGATTATCAATACC
ATATTTTTGAAAAAGCCGTTTCTGTAATGAAGGAGAAAACTCACCGAGGCAGTTCCATAGGATGGCAAGA
TCCTGGTATCGGTCTGCGATTCCGACTCGTCCAACATCAATACAACCTATTAATTTCCCCTCGTCAAAAA
TAAGGTTATCAAGTGAGAAATCACCATGAGTGACGACTGAATCCGGTGAGAATGGCAAAAGTTTATGCAT
TTCTTTCCAGACTTGTTCAACAGGCCAGCCATTACGCTCGTCATCAAAATCACTCGCATCAACCAAACCG
TTATTCATTCGTGATTGCGCCTGAGCGAGACGAAATACGCGATCGCTGTTAAAAGGACAATTACAAACAG
GAATCGAATGCAACCGGCGCAGGAACACTGCCAGCGCATCAACAATATTTTCACCTGAATCAGGATATTC
TTCTAATACCTGGAATGCTGTTTTCCCGGGGATCGCAGTGGTGAGTAACCATGCATCATCAGGAGTACGG
ATAAAATGCTTGATGGTCGGAAGAGGCATAAATTCCGTCAGCCAGTTTAGTCTGACCATCTCATCTGTAA
CATCATTGGCAACGCTACCTTTGCCATGTTTCAGAAACAACTCTGGCGCATCGGGCTTCCCATACAATCG
ATAGATTGTCGCACCTGATTGCCCGACATTATCGCGAGCCCATTTATACCCATATAAATCAGCATCCATG
TTGGAATTTAATCGCGGCCTAGAGCAAGACGTTTCCCGTTGAATATGGCTCATAACACCCCTTGTATTAC
TGTTTATGTAAGCAGACAGTTTTATTGTTCATGACCAAAATCCCTTAACGTGAGTTTTCGTTCCACTGAG
CGTCAGACCCCGTAGAAAAGATCAAAGGATCTTCTTGAGATCCTTTTTTTCTGCGCGTAATCTGCTGCTT
GCAAACAAAAAAACCACCGCTACCAGCGGTGGTTTGTTTGCCGGATCAAGAGCTACCAACTCTTTTTCCG
AAGGTAACTGGCTTCAGCAGAGCGCAGATACCAAATACTGTCCTTCTAGTGTAGCCGTAGTTAGGCCACC
ACTTCAAGAACTCTGTAGCACCGCCTACATACCTCGCTCTGCTAATCCTGTTACCAGTGGCTGCTGCCAG
TGGCGATAAGTCGTGTCTTACCGGGTTGGACTCAAGACGATAGTTACCGGATAAGGCGCAGCGGTCGGGC
TGAACGGGGGGTTCGTGCACACAGCCCAGCTTGGAGCGAACGACCTACACCGAACTGAGATACCTACAGC
GTGAGCTATGAGAAAGCGCCACGCTTCCCGAAGGGAGAAAGGCGGACAGGTATCCGGTAAGCGGCAGGGT
CGGAACAGGAGAGCGCACGAGGGAGCTTCCAGGGGGAAACGCCTGGTATCTTTATAGTCCTGTCGGGTTT
CGCCACCTCTGACTTGAGCGTCGATTTTTGTGATGCTCGTCAGGGGGGCGGAGCCTATGGAAAAACGCCA
GCAACGCGGCCTTTTTACGGTTCCTGGCCTTTTGCTGGCCTTTTGCTCACATGTTCTTTCCTGCGTTATC
CCCTGATTCTGTGGATAACCGTATTACCGCCTTTGAGTGAGCTGATACCGCTCGCCGCAGCCGAACGACC
GAGCGCAGCGAGTCAGTGAGCGAGGAAGCGGAAGAGCGCCTGATGCGGTATTTTCTCCTTACGCATCTGT
GCGGTATTTCACACCGCAATGGTGCACTCTCAGTACAATCTGCTCTGATGCCGCATAGTTAAGCCAGTAT
ACACTCCGCTATCGCTACGTGACTGGGTCATGGCTGCGCCCCGACACCCGCCAACACCCGCTGACGCGCC
CTGACGGGCTTGTCTGCTCCCGGCATCCGCTTACAGACAAGCTGTGACCGTCTCCGGGAGCTGCATGTGT
CAGAGGTTTTCACCGTCATCACCGAAACGCGCGAGGCAGCTGCGGTAAAGCTCATCAGCGTGGTCGTGAA
GCGATTCACAGATGTCTGCCTGTTCATCCGCGTCCAGCTCGTTGAGTTTCTCCAGAAGCGTTAATGTCTG
GCTTCTGATAAAGCGGGCCATGTTAAGGGCGGTTTTTTCCTGTTTGGTCACTGATGCCTCCGTGTAAGGG
GGATTTCTGTTCATGGGGGTAATGATACCGATGAAACGAGAGAGGATGCTCACGATACGGGTTACTGATG
ATGAACATGCCCGGTTACTGGAACGTTGTGAGGGTAAACAACTGGCGGTATGGATGCGGCGGGACCAGAG
AAAAATCACTCAGGGTCAATGCCAGCGCTTCGTTAATACAGATGTAGGTGTTCCACAGGGTAGCCAGCAG
CATCCTGCGATGCAGATCCGGAACATAATGGTGCAGGGCGCTGACTTCCGCGTTTCCAGACTTTACGAAA
CACGGAAACCGAAGACCATTCATGTTGTTGCTCAGGTCGCAGACGTTTTGCAGCAGCAGTCGCTTCACGT
TCGCTCGCGTATCGGTGATTCATTCTGCTAACCAGTAAGGCAACCCCGCCAGCCTAGCCGGGTCCTCAAC
GACAGGAGCACGATCATGCGCACCCGTGGGGCCGCCATGCCGGCGATAATGGCCTGCTTCTCGCCGAAAC
GTTTGGTGGCGGGACCAGTGACGAAGGCTTGAGCGAGGGCGTGCAAGATTCCGAATACCGCAAGCGACAG
GCCGATCATCGTCGCGCTCCAGCGAAAGCGGTCCTCGCCGAAAATGACCCAGAGCGCTGCCGGCACCTGT
CCTACGAGTTGCATGATAAAGAAGACAGTCATAAGTGCGGCGACGATAGTCATGCCCCGCGCCCACCGGA
AGGAGCTGACTGGGTTGAAGGCTCTCAAGGGCATCGGTCGAGATCCCGGTGCCTAATGAGTGAGCTAACT
TACATTAATTGCGTTGCGCTCACTGCCCGCTTTCCAGTCGGGAAACCTGTCGTGCCAGCTGCATTAATGA
ATCGGCCAACGCGCGGGGAGAGGCGGTTTGCGTATTGGGCGCCAGGGTGGTTTTTCTTTTCACCAGTGAG
ACGGGCAACAGCTGATTGCCCTTCACCGCCTGGCCCTGAGAGAGTTGCAGCAAGCGGTCCACGCTGGTTT
GCCCCAGCAGGCGAAAATCCTGTTTGATGGTGGTTAACGGCGGGATATAACATGAGCTGTCTTCGGTATC
GTCGTATCCCACTACCGAGATGTCCGCACCAACGCGCAGCCCGGACTCGGTAATGGCGCGCATTGCGCCC
AGCGCCATCTGATCGTTGGCAACCAGCATCGCAGTGGGAACGATGCCCTCATTCAGCATTTGCATGGTTT
GTTGAAAACCGGACATGGCACTCCAGTCGCCTTCCCGTTCCGCTATCGGCTGAATTTGATTGCGAGTGAG
ATATTTATGCCAGCCAGCCAGACGCAGACGCGCCGAGACAGAACTTAATGGGCCCGCTAACAGCGCGATT
TGCTGGTGACCCAATGCGACCAGATGCTCCACGCCCAGTCGCGTACCGTCTTCATGGGAGAAAATAATAC
TGTTGATGGGTGTCTGGTCAGAGACATCAAGAAATAACGCCGGAACATTAGTGCAGGCAGCTTCCACAGC
AATGGCATCCTGGTCATCCAGCGGATAGTTAATGATCAGCCCACTGACGCGTTGCGCGAGAAGATTGTGC
ACCGCCGCTTTACAGGCTTCGACGCCGCTTCGTTCTACCATCGACACCACCACGCTGGCACCCAGTTGAT
CGGCGCGAGATTTAATCGCCGCGACAATTTGCGACGGCGCGTGCAGGGCCAGACTGGAGGTGGCAACGCC
AATCAGCAACGACTGTTTGCCCGCCAGTTGTTGTGCCACGCGGTTGGGAATGTAATTCAGCTCCGCCATC
GCCGCTTCCACTTTTTCCCGCGTTTTCGCAGAAACGTGGCTGGCCTGGTTCACCACGCGGGAAACGGTCT
GATAAGAGACACCGGCATACTCTGCGACATCGTATAACGTTACTGGTTTCACATTCACCACCCTGAATTG
ACTCTCTTCCGGGCGCTATCATGCCATACCGCGAAAGGTTTTGCGCCATTCGATGGTGTCCGGGATCTCG
ACGCTCTCCCTTATGCGACTCCTGCATTAGGAAGCAGCCCAGTAGTAGGTTGAGGCCGTTGAGCACCGCC
GCCGCAAGGAATGGTGCATGCAAGGAGATGGCGCCCAACAGTCCCCCGGCCACGGGGCCTGCCACCATAC
CCACGCCGAAACAAGCGCTCATGAGCCCGAAGTGGCGAGCCCGATCTTCCCCATCGGTGATGTCGGCGAT
ATAGGCGCCAGCAACCGCACCTGTGGCGCCGGTGATGCCGGCCACGATGCGTCCGGCGTAGAGGATCGAG
ATCGATCTCGATCCCGCGAAATTAATACGACTCACTATAGGGGAATTGTGAGCGGATAACAATTCCCCTC
TAGAAATAATTTTGTTTAACTTTAAGAAGGAGATATACCCATGGATACCCATAAGAGTGAAATTGCCCAT
CGTTTTAAGGATTTAGGCGAGGAACATTTTAAAGCTCTCGTGCTGATTGCCTTTGCACAATACCTTCAGC
AATGTCCATTCGATGAACTGGTTAAGATGGTTAATGAACTTACCGAGTTCGCAAAGACGTGTGTGGCGGA
TGAATCTCACGCAGGTTGCGAAAAAAGCCTGCATACTCTTTTTGGTGATGAATTGTGTAAAGTAGCAAGC
CTTCGTGAAACCTATGGTGATATGGCAGATTGTTGCGAAAAACAAGAACCGGAGAGAAATGAATGTTTCT
TGAGTCATAAGGACGATTCACCGGATCTGCCGAAGTTGAAACCTGACCCAAATACCCTTTGCGATGAATT
TAAAGCCGATGAAAAAAAATTCTGGGGGAAATATATCTATGAAATTGCTAGACGCCATCCTTATTTTTAT
GCGCCAGAATTGTTGTACTACGCAAATAAATACAACGGGATATTCCAGGAGTGTTGTCAGGCAGAAGATA
AGGCCGCCTGTCTCCTGCCTAAAATCGAGACTATAAGAGAAAAGGTCTTGACTTCTTCTGCTCGTCAGAG
ACTGAGATGTGCAAGTCTTCAGAAATTTGGGGAAAGAGCACTGAAAGCCTGGAGTGTTGCACGATTAAGC
CAGAAATTTCCTAAAGCCGAGTTTGTTGAGATCACGAAACTTGTCACTGACCTTACGAAAGTTCATAAAG
AATGTTGCCACGGAGATCTGCTGGAATGTGCGGATGATCGTGCCGATCTTGCTAAATATATCTGTGATAA
CCAAGATACAATCTCTTCAAAGCTGAAAGAATGTTGTGACAAACCTTTGTTAGAGAAATCACATTGTATT
GCCGAAGTTGAGAAAGATGCCATACCGGAAAACCTCCCACCGTTGACCGCAGACTTTCTGGAGGATAAGG
ACGTATGCAAAAATTACCAGGAAGCTAAGGATGCGTTCCTGGGTAGCTTCCTGTATGAATATTCACGCCG
CCACCCCGAGTATGCGGTCTCAGTGCTGTTACGCTTAGCGAAAGAATACGAGGCCACGCTGGAAGAATGC
TGCGCAAAAGATGACCCACATGCCTGTTACTCTACGGTATTTGATAAACTTAAACACCTTATTGATGAAC
CTCAGAACTTAATCAAACAAAATTGTGACCAGTTTGAGAAGCTCGGTGAATATGGTTTTCAAAATGCACT
CATAATTCGCTATACCCGCAAGGTCCCACAGGTCTCCACGCCGACACTGGTAGAAGTGACCCGTTCGCTC
GGCAAGGTAGGAACGCGTTGTTGTACGAAACCTGAAAGTGAACGTATGCCTTGCACAGAAGACTATCTGT
CGCTGATTCTCAATCGTTTATGCGTACTGCATGAAAAGACACCAGTCTCGGAAAAAGTGACAAAGTGCTG
CACGGAGTCATTGGTCAACCGTAGACCATGTTTTAGCGCCCTTACACCGGATGAAACTTATGTACCGAAA
GCTTTCGATGAGAAATTATTCACCTTCCATGCGGATATCTGCACCCTGCCTGATGAAGAGAAGCAGATCA
AGAAACAGACAGCCTTAGTCGAGTTATTAAAGCACAAACCTAAAGCGACGGAAGAGCAACTGAAAACAGT
AATGGAAAACTTTGTGGCCTTCGTCGATAAATGTTGCGCCGCAGATGATAAAGAAGCATGTTTTGCCGTT
GAAGGTCCGAAGTTAATTGTTAGTACCCAAACCGCATTAGCACTCGAGCACCACCACCACCACCACTGAG
ATCCGGCTGCTAACAAAGCCCGAAAGGAAGCTGAGTTGGCTGCTGCCACCGCTGAGCAATAACTAGCATA
ACCCCTTGGGGCCTCTAAACGGGTCTTGAGGGGTTTTTTGCTGAAAGGAGGAACTATATCCGGAT
